Addgene plasmid #237208: AKT3-NanoLuc Fusion Vector
Depositing lab: Promega Corporation.
Backbone
  Vector backbone: pFC32K-low Nluc CMV-Hygro Flexi(R) Vector
  Vector type: Mammalian Expression
Growth in bacteria
  Bacterial resistance: Kanamycin, 50 μg/mL
  Growth temperature: 37°C
  Growth strain: DH5alpha
  Copy number: Low Copy
Gene/Insert
  Gene/Insert name: AKT3
  Species: H. sapiens (human)
  Entrez Gene: AKT3 (a.k.a. MPPH, MPPH2, PKB-GAMMA, PKBG, PRKBG, RAC-PK-gamma, RAC-gamma, STK-2)
  Promoter: CMV
  Tag / fusion protein: NanoLuc (R) (C terminal on backbone)
  Cloning method: Other
How to cite: AKT3-NanoLuc Fusion Vector was a gift from Promega Corporation (Addgene plasmid # 237208 ; http://n2t.net/addgene:237208 ; RRID:Addgene_237208)
