[The description below was written by a language model from this plasmid's Addgene catalogue record and pLannotate feature annotations shown in this document.]
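Description:
AKT3-NanoLuc Fusion Vector is a mammalian expression plasmid of about 6.0 kb, built on a Flexi-system backbone recorded as pFC32K-low Nluc CMV-Hygro. It expresses human AKT3 with NanoLuc luciferase fused to its C terminus. The CMV immediate-early enhancer and promoter drive transcription, and a chimeric β-globin/immunoglobulin intron follows, a standard element for improving mRNA processing and expression. A T7 promoter sits just upstream of the coding region and could support in vitro transcription. The AKT3 open reading frame encodes one of the three AKT serine/threonine kinases. It is followed, after a short gap presumably serving as a linker, by the human codon-optimized Nluc sequence, and an SV40 late-type polyadenylation signal lies downstream.

In E. coli the plasmid replicates from a p15A origin, consistent with its low-copy listing, and is selected with kanamycin. Resistance comes from the neo (nptII) gene, which has both an SV40 enhancer/early promoter and a bacterial EM7 promoter upstream and a synthetic poly(A) signal downstream. In principle this arrangement also allows G418 selection in mammalian cells. Although the backbone name mentions "Hygro", the feature table shows no hygromycin resistance gene. The many short fragment hits (M13 ori, bom, IS1, cer, RSF ori, SET1, large T antigen) are most likely annotation artefacts or backbone remnants rather than functional parts.

The record does not state an application. Kinase–NanoLuc fusions of this type are generally used as luminescent donors in bioluminescence resonance energy transfer assays, for example to measure compound binding to the kinase in live cells, or as luminescent reporters of protein abundance.
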