Features (pLannotate 1.2.2; 23 found; start..end, strand, type, name):
    140..517     +  enhancer       CMV enhancer: human cytomegalovirus immediate early enhancer
    519..718     +  promoter       CMV promoter: human cytomegalovirus (CMV) immediate early promoter
    857..989     +  intron         chimeric intron: chimera between introns from human β-globin and immunoglobulin heavy chain genes
   1033..1051    +  promoter       T7 promoter: promoter for bacteriophage T7 RNA polymerase
   1065..2501    +  CDS            AKT3: AKT3_HUMAN - Also known as PKBG. Experimental evidence at protein level: Swiss-Prot protein existence level 1. AKT3 is one of 3 closely related serine/threonine-protein kinases (AKT1, AKT2 and AKT3) called the AKT kinase, and which regulate many processes including metabolism, proliferation, cell survival, growth and angiogenesis. This is mediated through serine and/or threonine phosphorylation of a range of downstream substrates. Over 100 substrate candidates have been reported so far, but for most of them, no isoform specificity has been reported. AKT3 is the least studied AKT isoform. It pl
   2523..3035    +  CDS            Nluc: NanoLuc® luciferase human codon-optimized
   3044..3073    +  misc_feature   MCS (fragment): pUC18/19 multiple cloning site
   3080..3129    +  CDS            SET1 (fragment): solubility-enhancement tag derived from T7 phage gene 10B
   3137..3156    +  terminator     T7 terminator (fragment): transcription terminator for bacteriophage T7 RNA polymerase
   3178..3299    -  polyA_signal   SV40 poly(A) signal: SV40 polyadenylation signal
   3322..3390    -  CDS            large T antigen (fragment): large T antigen from SV40 (simian virus 40)
   3395..3427    +  rep_origin     M13 ori (fragment): M13 bacteriophage origin of replication; arrow indicates direction of (+) strand synthesis
   3428..3479    -  misc_feature   bom (fragment): basis of mobility region from pBR322
   3544..3901    +  promoter       SV40 promoter: SV40 enhancer and early promoter
   3916..3963    +  promoter       EM7 promoter: synthetic bacterial promoter&nbsp
   3995..4786    +  CDS            neo: KKA2_KLEPN - Also known as kan, nptII. Experimental evidence at protein level: Swiss-Prot protein existence level 1. Resistance to kanamycin, neomycin, paromomycin, ribostamycin, butirosin and gentamicin B. From Klebsiella pneumoniae.
   4853..4901    +  polyA_signal   poly(A) signal: synthetic polyadenylation signal
   4930..4946    -  promoter       tet promoter (fragment): E. coli promoter for tetracycline efflux protein gene
   5058..5603    +  rep_origin     p15A ori: Plasmids containing the medium-copy-number p15A origin of replication can be propagated in E. coli cells that contain a second plasmid with the ColE1 origin.
   5691..5746    +  rep_origin     RSF ori (fragment): Plasmids containing the RSF 1030 origin of replication can be propagated in E. coli cells that contain additional plasmids with compatible origins.
   5845..5871    -  misc_feature   bom (fragment): basis of mobility region from pBR322
   5865..5912    -  mobile_element IS1 (fragment): prokaryotic transposable element IS1
   5920..5991    +  misc_feature   cer region (fragment): ColE1-derived recombination site that helps to maintain plasmids as monomers
>Addgene plasmid #237208 | AKT3-NanoLuc Fusion Vector | addgene full sequence | sequence record 476608 | Addgene NGS Result
TCAATATTGGCCATTAGCCATATTATTCATTGGTTATATAGCATAAATCAATATTGGCTATTGGCCATTG
CATACGTTGTATCTATATCATAATATGTACATTTATATTGGCTCATGTCCAATATGACCGCCATGTTGGC
ATTGATTATTGACTAGTTATTAATAGTAATCAATTACGGGGTCATTAGTTCATAGCCCATATATGGAGTT
CCGCGTTACATAACTTACGGTAAATGGCCCGCCTGGCTGACCGCCCAACGACCCCCGCCCATTGACGTCA
ATAATGACGTATGTTCCCATAGTAACGCCAATAGGGACTTTCCATTGACGTCAATGGGTGGAGTATTTAC
GGTAAACTGCCCACTTGGCAGTACATCAAGTGTATCATATGCCAAGTCCGCCCCCTATTGACGTCAATGA
CGGTAAATGGCCCGCCTGGCATTATGCCCAGTACATGACCTTACGGGACTTTCCTACTTGGCAGTACATC
TACGTATTAGTCATCGCTATTACCATGGTGATGCGGTTTTGGCAGTACACCAATGGGCGTGGATAGCGGT
TTGACTCACGGGGATTTCCAAGTCTCCACCCCATTGACGTCAATGGGAGTTTGTTTTGGCACCAAAATCA
ACGGGACTTTCCAAAATGTCGTAATAACCCCGCCCCGTTGACGCAAATGGGCGGTAGGCGTGTACGGTGG
GAGGTCTATATAAGCAGAGCTGGTTTAGTGAACCGTCAGATCACTAGAAGCTTTATTGCGGTAGTTTATC
ACAGTTAAATTGCTAACGCAGTCAGTGCTTCTGACACAACAGTCTCGAACTTAAGCTGCAGAAGTTGGTC
GTGAGGCACTGGGCAGGTAAGTATCAAGGTTACAAGACAGGTTTAAGGAGACCAATAGAAACTGGGCTTG
TCGAGACAGAGAAGACTCTTGCGTTTCTGATAGGCACCTATTGGTCTTACTGACATCCACTTTGCCTTTC
TCTCCACAGGTGTCCACTCCCAGTTCAATTACAGCTCTTAAGGCTAGAGTATTAATACGACTCACTATAG
GGCTAGCGATCGCCATGAGCGATGTTACCATTGTGAAAGAAGGTTGGGTTCAGAAGAGGGGAGAATATAT
AAAAAACTGGAGGCCAAGATACTTCCTTTTGAAGACAGATGGCTCATTCATAGGATATAAAGAGAAACCT
CAAGATGTGGATTTACCTTATCCCCTCAACAACTTTTCAGTGGCAAAATGCCAGTTAATGAAAACAGAAC
GACCAAAGCCAAACACATTTATAATCAGATGTCTCCAGTGGACTACTGTTATAGAGAGAACATTTCATGT
AGATACTCCAGAGGAAAGGGAAGAATGGACAGAAGCTATCCAGGCTGTAGCAGACAGACTGCAGAGGCAA
GAAGAGGAGAGAATGAATTGTAGTCCAACTTCACAAATTGATAATATAGGAGAGGAAGAGATGGATGCCT
CTACAACCCATCATAAAAGAAAGACAATGAATGATTTTGACTATTTGAAACTACTAGGTAAAGGCACTTT
TGGGAAAGTTATTTTGGTTCGAGAGAAGGCAAGTGGAAAATACTATGCTATGAAGATTCTGAAGAAAGAA
GTCATTATTGCAAAGGATGAAGTGGCACACACTCTAACTGAAAGCAGAGTATTAAAGAACACTAGACATC
CCTTTTTAACATCCTTGAAATATTCCTTCCAGACAAAAGACCGTTTGTGTTTTGTGATGGAATATGTTAA
TGGGGGCGAGCTGTTTTTCCATTTGTCGAGAGAGCGGGTGTTCTCTGAGGACCGCACACGTTTCTATGGT
GCAGAAATTGTCTCTGCCTTGGACTATCTACATTCCGGAAAGATTGTGTACCGTGATCTCAAGTTGGAGA
ATCTAATGCTGGACAAAGATGGCCACATAAAAATTACAGATTTTGGACTTTGCAAAGAAGGGATCACAGA
TGCAGCCACCATGAAGACATTCTGTGGCACTCCAGAATATCTGGCACCAGAGGTGTTAGAAGATAATGAC
TATGGCCGAGCAGTAGACTGGTGGGGCCTAGGGGTTGTCATGTATGAAATGATGTGTGGGAGGTTACCTT
TCTACAACCAGGACCATGAGAAACTTTTTGAATTAATATTAATGGAAGACATTAAATTTCCTCGAACACT
CTCTTCAGATGCAAAATCATTGCTTTCAGGGCTCTTGATAAAGGATCCAAATAAACGCCTTGGTGGAGGA
CCAGATGATGCAAAAGAAATTATGAGACACAGTTTCTTCTCTGGAGTAAACTGGCAAGATGTATATGATA
AAAAGCTTGTACCTCCTTTTAAACCTCAAGTAACATCTGAGACAGATACTAGATATTTTGATGAAGAATT
TACAGCTCAGACTATTACAATAACACCACCTGAAAAATATGATGAGGATGGTATGGACTGCATGGACAAT
GAGAGGCGGCCGCATTTCCCTCAATTTTCCTACTCTGCAAGTGGACGAGAAGTTTCTCTCGGCTCGAGCG
GCGTCTTCACACTCGAAGATTTCGTTGGGGACTGGCGACAGACAGCCGGCTACAACCTGGACCAAGTCCT
TGAACAGGGAGGTGTGTCCAGTTTGTTTCAGAATCTCGGGGTGTCCGTAACTCCGATCCAAAGGATTGTC
CTGAGCGGTGAAAATGGGCTGAAGATCGACATCCATGTCATCATCCCGTATGAAGGTCTGAGCGGCGACC
AAATGGGCCAGATCGAAAAAATTTTTAAGGTGGTGTACCCTGTGGATGATCATCACTTTAAGGTGATCCT
GCACTATGGCACACTGGTAATCGACGGGGTTACGCCGAACATGATCGACTATTTCGGACGGCCGTATGAA
GGCATCGCCGTGTTCGACGGCAAAAAGATCACTGTAACAGGGACCCTGTGGAACGGCAACAAAATTATCG
ACGAGCGCCTGATCAACCCCGACGGCTCCCTGCTGTTCCGAGTAACCATCAACGGAGTGACCGGCTGGCG
GCTGTGCGAACGCATTCTGGCGTAAGGCCGCGACTCTAGAGTCGACCTGCAGGCATGCAAGCTGATCCGG
CTGCTAACAAAGCCCGAAAGGAAGCTGAGTTGGCTGCTGCCACCGCTGAGCAATAACTAGCATAACCCCT
TGGGGCGGCCGCTTCGAGCAGACATGATAAGATACATTGATGAGTTTGGACAAACCACAACTAGAATGCA
GTGAAAAAAATGCTTTATTTGTGAAATTTGTGATGCTATTGCTTTATTTGTAACCATTATAAGCTGCAAT
AAACAAGTTAACAACAACAATTGCATTCATTTTATGTTTCAGGTTCAGGGGGAGATGTGGGAGGTTTTTT
TAAGCAAGTAAAACCTCTACAAATGTGGTAAAATCGAATTTTAACAAAATATTAACGCTTACAATTTCCT
GATGCGGTATTTTCTCCTTACGCATCTGTGCGGTATTTCACACCGCATACGCGGATCTGCGCAGCACCAT
GGCCTGAAATAACCTCTGAAAGAGGAACTTGGTTAGGTACCTTCTGAGGCGGAAAGAACCAGCTGTGGAA
TGTGTGTCAGTTAGGGTGTGGAAAGTCCCCAGGCTCCCCAGCAGGCAGAAGTATGCAAAGCATGCATCTC
AATTAGTCAGCAACCAGGTGTGGAAAGTCCCCAGGCTCCCCAGCAGGCAGAAGTATGCAAAGCATGCATC
TCAATTAGTCAGCAACCATAGTCCCGCCCCTAACTCCGCCCATCCCGCCCCTAACTCCGCCCAGTTCCGC
CCATTCTCCGCCCCATGGCTGACTAATTTTTTTTATTTATGCAGAGGCCGAGGCCGCCTCGGCCTCTGAG
CTATTCCAGAAGTAGTGAGGAGGCTTTTTTGGAGGCCTAGGCTTTTGCAAAAAGCTTAATTAACTGTTGA
CAATTAATCATCGGCATAGTATATCGGCATAGTATAATACGACAAGGTGAGGAACTAAACCCAGGAGGCA
GATCATGATTGAACAAGATGGATTGCACGCAGGTTCTCCGGCCGCTTGGGTGGAGAGGCTATTCGGCTAT
GACTGGGCACAACAGACAATCGGCTGCTCTGATGCCGCCGTGTTCCGGCTGTCAGCGCAGGGGCGCCCGG
TTCTTTTTGTCAAGACCGACCTGTCCGGTGCCCTGAATGAACTGCAGGACGAGGCAGCGCGGCTATCGTG
GCTGGCCACGACGGGCGTTCCTTGCGCAGCTGTGCTCGACGTTGTCACTGAAGCGGGAAGGGACTGGCTG
CTATTGGGCGAAGTGCCGGGGCAGGATCTCCTGTCATCTCACCTTGCTCCTGCCGAGAAAGTATCCATCA
TGGCTGATGCAATGCGGCGGCTGCATACGCTTGATCCGGCTACCTGCCCATTCGACCACCAAGCGAAACA
TCGCATCGAGCGAGCACGTACTCGGATGGAAGCCGGTCTTGTCGATCAGGATGATCTGGACGAAGAGCAT
CAGGGGCTCGCGCCAGCCGAACTGTTCGCCAGGCTCAAGGCGCGCATGCCCGACGGCGAGGATCTCGTCG
TGACCCATGGCGATGCCTGCTTGCCGAATATCATGGTGGAAAATGGCCGCTTTTCTGGATTCATCGACTG
TGGCCGGCTGGGTGTGGCGGACCGCTATCAGGACATAGCGTTGGCTACCCGTGATATTGCTGAAGAGCTT
GGCGGCGAATGGGCTGACCGCTTCCTCGTGCTTTACGGTATCGCCGCTCCCGATTCGCAGCGCATCGCCT
TCTATCGCCTTCTTGACGAGTTCTTCTGAGCGGGACTCTGGGGTTCGAAATGACCGACCAAGCGACGCCC
AACCTGCCATCACGATGGCCGCAATAAAATATCTTTATTTTCATTACATCTGTGTGTTGGTTTTTTGTGT
GAATCGATAGCGATAAGGATCCGCTCATGCGATGATAAGCTGTCAAACATGAGAATTACAACTTATATCG
TATGGGGCTGACTTCAGGTGCTACATTTGAAGAGATAAATTGCACTGAAATCTAGAAATATTTTATCTGA
TTAATAAGATGATCTTCTTGAGATCGTTTTGGTCTGCGCGTAATCTCTTGCTCTGAAAACGAAAAAACCG
CCTTGCAGGGCGGTTTTTCGAAGGTTCTCTGAGCTACCAACTCTTTGAACCGAGGTAACTGGCTTGGAGG
AGCGCAGTCACCAAAACTTGTCCTTTCAGTTTAGCCTTAACCGGCGCATGACTTCAAGACTAACTCCTCT
AAATCAATTACCAGTGGCTGCTGCCAGTGGTGCTTTTGCATGTCTTTCCGGGTTGGACTCAAGACGATAG
TTACCGGATAAGGCGCAGCGGTCGGACTGAACGGGGGGTTCGTGCATACAGTCCAGCTTGGAGCGAACTG
CCTACCCGGAACTGAGTGTCAGGCGTGGAATGAGACAAACGCGGCCATAACAGCGGAATGACACCGGTAA
ACCGAAAGGCAGGAACAGGAGAGCGCACGAGGGAGCCGCCAGGGGGAAACGCCTGGTATCTTTATAGTCC
TGTCGGGTTTCGCCACCACTGATTTGAGCGTCAGATTTCGTGATGCTTGTCAGGGGGGCGGAGCCTATGG
AAAAACGGCTTTGCCGCGGCCCTCTCACTTCCCTGTTAAGTATCTTCCTGGCATCTTCCAGGAAATCTCC
GCCCCGTTCGTAAGCCATTTCCGCTCGCCGCAGTCGAACGACCGAGCGTAGCGAGTCAGTGAGCGAGGAA
GCGGAATATATCCTGTATCACATATTCTGCTGACGCACCGGTGCAGCCTTTTTTCTCCTGCCACATGAAG
CACTTCACTGACACCCTCATCAGTGCCAACATAGTAAGCCAGTATACACTCCGCTAGCGCTGATGTCCGG
CGGTGCTTTTGCCGTTACGCACCACCCCGTCATGAGATTACGCGTTTTAGCGGTGCGTACAATTAAGGGA
TTATGGTAAATCCACTTACTGTCTGCCCTCGTAGCCATCGAGATAAACCGCAGTACTCCGGCCACGATGC
GTCCGGCGTAGAGGATCGAGATCT
